Addgene plasmid #247909: pLEX307-SFB-ZNF451
Purpose: Mammalian expression construct for N-terminal S protein-Flag-Streptavidin binding peptide (SFB)-tagged ZNF451
Depositing lab: Junjie Chen & Huimin Zhang. Depositing organization: University of Texas MD Anderson Cancer Center. Publication: RAD54L2-mediated DNA damage avoidance pathway specifically preserves genome integrity in response to topoisomerase 2 poisons. Zhang H, Xiong Y, Sun Y, Park JM, Su D, Feng X, Keast S, Tang M, Huang M, Wang C, Srivastava M, Yang C, Zhu D, Chen Z, Li S, Yin L, Pommier Y, Chen J. Sci Adv. 2023 Dec 8;9(49):eadi6681. doi: 10.1126/sciadv.adi6681. Epub 2023 Dec 6. PubMed 38055811.
Backbone
  Vector backbone: pLEX307-SFB-N
  Vector type: Mammalian Expression, Lentiviral
Growth in bacteria
  Bacterial resistance: Ampicillin, 100 μg/mL
  Growth temperature: 37°C
  Growth strain: NEB Stable
  Copy number: High Copy
Gene/Insert
  Gene/Insert name: ZNF451
  Species: H. sapiens (human)
  Entrez Gene: ZNF451 (a.k.a. COASTER, dJ417I1.1)
  Tag / fusion protein: S protein-Flag-Streptavidin binding peptide (SFB) (N terminal on backbone)
  Cloning method: Gateway Cloning
Terms and licenses: Academic/Nonprofit Terms; Industry Terms: Not Available to Industry
How to cite: pLEX307-SFB-ZNF451 was a gift from Junjie Chen & Huimin Zhang (Addgene plasmid # 247909 ; http://n2t.net/addgene:247909 ; RRID:Addgene_247909)
