[The description below was written by a language model from this plasmid's Addgene catalogue record and pLannotate feature annotations shown in this document.]
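Description:
pLEX307-SFB-ZNF451 is a third-generation-style, self-inactivating HIV-1 lentiviral vector for expressing human ZNF451 (also known as COASTER) in mammalian cells with an N-terminal SFB triple tag. It is built on the pLEX307-SFB-N backbone and was assembled by Gateway cloning, so attB1 and attB2 sites flank the ZNF451 coding sequence. In bacteria it replicates from a high-copy ColE1/pUC origin and is selected with ampicillin through the bla gene. An f1 origin and remnants of a lac/lacZα region with T7 and T3 promoters are also present from the parental plasmid.

The viral genome is transcribed from an RSV promoter fused to a truncated 5' LTR. It carries the Ψ packaging signal with a partial gag sequence, the RRE for Rev-dependent nuclear export, a cPPT/CTS and a WPRE to enhance transcript expression, and it ends in a ΔU3 3' LTR followed by an SV40 polyadenylation signal. Inside this genome, an SV40 early promoter drives a puromycin N-acetyltransferase gene for selecting transduced cells. Downstream, the strong constitutive EF-1α promoter drives the open reading frame consisting of S-tag, FLAG and streptavidin-binding peptide joined to ZNF451. A V5 tag lies after attB2, but the record does not indicate whether it is translated in frame with the insert.

The SFB tag permits tandem affinity purification on streptavidin and S-protein resins, as well as FLAG detection, so the construct suits stable or transient expression for protein interaction and localisation studies. The associated publication concerns genome integrity in response to topoisomerase 2 poisons.
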