Features (pLannotate 1.2.2; 36 found; start..end, strand, type, name):
     23..89      +  CDS            small t antigen (fragment): SV40 (simian virus 40) small t antigen
     96..1274    +  promoter       EF-1α promoter: strong constitutive promoter for human elongation factor EF-1α
   1282..1326    +  CDS            S-Tag: affinity and epitope tag derived from pancreatic ribonuclease A
   1375..1403    +  CDS            3xFLAG (fragment): three tandem FLAG® epitope tags
   1420..1533    +  CDS            SBP: streptavidin-binding peptide selected from a peptide library; binds streptavidin with nanomolar affinity (Keefe et al., 2001)
   1573..1597    +  protein_bind   attB1: mutant version of attB; recombination site for the Gateway® BP reaction BP Clonase™
   1600..4782    +  CDS            ZNF451: ZN451_HUMAN - Also known as COASTER From Homo sapiens (Human).
   4784..4808    -  protein_bind   attB2: mutant version of attB; recombination site for the Gateway® BP reaction BP Clonase™
   4816..4857    +  CDS            V5 tag: epitope tag from simian virus 5
   4908..5496    +  misc_feature   WPRE: woodchuck hepatitis virus posttranscriptional regulatory element
   5547..5566    +  misc_feature   cPPT/CTS (fragment): central polypurine tract and central termination sequence of HIV-1
   5568..5801    +  LTR            3' LTR (ΔU3): self-inactivating 3' long terminal repeat (LTR) from HIV-1
   5879..6000    +  polyA_signal   SV40 poly(A) signal: SV40 polyadenylation signal
   6040..6175    +  rep_origin     SV40 ori: SV40 origin of replication
   6196..6214    -  promoter       T7 promoter: promoter for bacteriophage T7 RNA polymerase
   6222..6377    +  CDS            lacZα (fragment): LacZα fragment of β-galactosidase; lacZ fragment
   6382..6810    +  rep_origin     f1 ori (sequence partly withheld): f1 bacteriophage origin of replication; arrow indicates direction of (+) strand synthesis
   6863..6967    +  promoter       AmpR promoter: bla
   6968..7828    +  CDS            AmpR: β-lactamase; bla; confers resistance to ampicillin, carbenicillin, and related antibiotics
   7999..8587    +  rep_origin     ori: high-copy-number ColE1/pMB1/pBR322/pUC origin of replication
   8770..8862    +  CDS            lacI (fragment): lac repressor; lacI; The lac repressor binds to the lac operator to inhibit transcription in E. coli. This inhibition can be relieved by adding lactose or isopropyl-β-D-thiogalactopyranoside (IPTG).
   8875..8896    +  protein_bind   CAP binding site: CAP binding activates transcription in the presence of cAMP. E. coli catabolite activator protein
   8911..8941    +  promoter       lac promoter: promoter for the E. coli lac operon
   8945..8967    +  protein_bind   lac operator (fragment): The lac repressor binds to the lac operator to inhibit transcription in E. coli. This inhibition can be relieved by adding lactose or isopropyl-β-D-thiogalactopyranoside (IPTG). lac repressor encoded by lacI
   9010..9028    +  promoter       T3 promoter: promoter for bacteriophage T3 RNA polymerase
   9056..9282    +  promoter       RSV promoter: Rous sarcoma virus enhancer/promoter
   9283..9463    +  LTR            5' LTR (truncated): truncated 5' long terminal repeat (LTR) from HIV-1
   9510..9635    +  misc_feature   HIV-1 Ψ: packaging signal of human immunodeficiency virus type 1
   9619..9982    +  CDS            HIV-1 gag (fragment): gag protein from human immunodeficiency virus 1; gag
  10128..10361   +  misc_feature   RRE: The Rev response element (RRE) of HIV-1 allows for Rev-dependent mRNA export from the nucleus to the cytoplasm.
  10738..10764   +  CDS            Rev (fragment): human immunodeficiency virus 1 (HIV-1) Rev protein; rev; enhances nuclear export of unspliced and incompletely spliced viral mRNAs
  10771..10794   +  promoter       SV40 promoter (fragment): SV40 early promoter
  10795..10866   +  promoter       SV40 promoter (fragment): SV40 enhancer and early promoter
  10890..11025   +  rep_origin     SV40 ori: SV40 origin of replication
  11071..11667   +  CDS            PuroR (fragment): puromycin N-acetyltransferase; pac from Streptomyces; confers resistance to puromycin
  11716..11833   +  misc_feature   cPPT/CTS: central polypurine tract and central termination sequence of HIV-1
>Addgene plasmid #247909 | pLEX307-SFB-ZNF451 | addgene full sequence | sequence record 494851 | Addgene NGS Result
CTCGAGGCCTGCAGGTGCAAAGATGGATAAAGTTTTAAACAGAGAGGAATCTTTGCAGCTAATGGACCTT
CTAGGTCTTGAAAGGAGTGGGAATTGGCTCCGGTGCCCGTCAGTGGGCAGAGCGCACATCGCCCACAGTC
CCCGAGAAGTTGGGGGGAGGGGTCGGCAATTGAACCGGTGCCTAGAGAAGGTGGCGCGGGGTAAACTGGG
AAAGTGATGTCGTGTACTGGCTCCGCCTTTTTCCCGAGGGTGGGGGAGAACCGTATATAAGTGCAGTAGT
CGCCGTGAACGTTCTTTTTCGCAACGGGTTTGCCGCCAGAACACAGGTAAGTGCCGTGTGTGGTTCCCGC
GGGCCTGGCCTCTTTACGGGTTATGGCCCTTGCGTGCCTTGAATTACTTCCACCTGGCTGCAGTACGTGA
TTCTTGATCCCGAGCTTCGGGTTGGAAGTGGGTGGGAGAGTTCGAGGCCTTGCGCTTAAGGAGCCCCTTC
GCCTCGTGCTTGAGTTGAGGCCTGGCCTGGGCGCTGGGGCCGCCGCGTGCGAATCTGGTGGCACCTTCGC
GCCTGTCTCGCTGCTTTCGATAAGTCTCTAGCCATTTAAAATTTTTGATGACCTGCTGCGACGCTTTTTT
TCTGGCAAGATAGTCTTGTAAATGCGGGCCAAGATCTGCACACTGGTATTTCGGTTTTTGGGGCCGCGGG
CGGCGACGGGGCCCGTGCGTCCCAGCGCACATGTTCGGCGAGGCGGGGCCTGCGAGCGCGGCCACCGAGA
ATCGGACGGGGGTAGTCTCAAGCTGGCCGGCCTGCTCTGGTGCCTGGCCTCGCGCCGCCGTGTATCGCCC
CGCCCTGGGCGGCAAGGCTGGCCCGGTCGGCACCAGTTGCGTGAGCGGAAAGATGGCCGCTTCCCGGCCC
TGCTGCAGGGAGCTCAAAATGGAGGACGCGGCGCTCGGGAGAGCGGGCGGGTGAGTCACCCACACAAAGG
AAAAGGGCCTTTCCGTCCTCAGCCGTCGCTTCATGTGACTCCACGGAGTACCGGGCGCCGTCCAGGCACC
TCGATTAGTTCTCGAGCTTTTGGAGTACGTCGTCTTTAGGTTGGGGGGAGGGGTTTTATGCGATGGAGTT
TCCCCACACTGAGTGGGTGGAGACTGAAGTTAGGCCAGCTTGGCACTTGATGTAATTCTCCTTGGAATTT
GCCCTTTTTGAGTTTGGATCTTGGTTCATTCTCAAGCCTCAGACAGTGGTTCAAAGTTTTTTTCTTCCAT
TTCAGGTGTCGTGAGGCTATGAAAGAAACCGCTGCTGCTAAATTCGAACGCCAGCACATGGACAGCGGAG
CCGGCGCAGGAGCCGGCGCTGACGCGCCTGACTACAAAGACGATGACGACAAGGGAGATTACAAGGATGA
CGATGACAAAGGCGCGTCGATGGACGAGAAGACCACCGGCTGGCGGGGCGGCCACGTGGTGGAGGGCCTG
GCCGGCGAGCTGGAGCAGCTGCGGGCCAGGCTGGAGCACCACCCTCAGGGCCAGCGGGAGCCCGATAGTG
CTGGTAGTGCTGGTAGTGCTGGTGATTCATCAACAAGTTTGTACAAAAAAGCAGGCTTCATGGGAGACCC
GGGGTCGGAGATAATAGAATCTGTCCCTCCAGCTGGCCCTGAGGCATCTGAGTCAACAACGGATGAAAAT
GAAGACGACATTCAGTTTGTCAGTGAAGGACCATTACGACCTGTTCTTGAATACATTGATCTGGTCAGCA
GTGATGATGAAGAGCCTAGCACCTCTTATACTGATGAGAATATTAAACGTAAAGACCATATTGATTATCA
GAAGGATAAAGTTGCTTTAACTCTGGCTCGTCTAGCCCGCCATGTTGAAGTGGAGAAACAGCAGAAAGAA
GAGAAGAATAGAGCATTCAGAGAAAAAATTGATTTTCAGCATGCTCATGGGTTACAAGAATTGGAATTTA
TTCGAGGACATTCTGATACAGAAGCAGCAAGACTGTGTGTGGACCAGTGGCTAAAAATGCCAGGACTCAA
AACAGGCACAATTAATTGTGGAACAAAAAGTTCATTCCGAAGAGGAGGCCACACGTGGGTGTCTGGGAAA
CCAATTTTATGTCCTATAATGCACTGTAACAAGGAGTTTGACAATGGGCACCTTCTCTTAGGACATTTGA
AAAGGTTCGATCACTCTCCATGTGATCCAACAATTACACTACATGGACCTTTCTTCAGCTCCTTTGCTTG
TGTAGTATGTTATAAAAAATTTGTTACTCAACAACAATATAGAGATCACCTTTTTGATAAGGAAGCCACA
GATGATGGACATAACAACAACCTTCTTCCTCAGATTATTCAGTGTTTTGCATGTCCAAATTGCTTCCTTC
TTTTTAGCAGAAAGGAGGAGTGTTCAAAGCATATGTCTGGAAAGAATCATTTCCATCAGAGTTTCAAACT
GGGTGATAACAAAGGAATTGCACATCCAATATCTTTCCCATCTTTTGCAAAGAAACTTTTGATCTCTCTG
TGCAAAGATGTTCCCTTTCAAGTTAAGTGTGTGGCCTGCCACAAGACACTGCGTTCCCACATGGAGCTCA
CTGCCCATTTCAGAGTTCATTGTCGAAATGCTGGACCTGTAGCTGTAGCTGAGAAGAGCATTACCCAGGT
TGCAGAGAAATTCATATTAAGAGGTTATTGTCCAGATTGCAATCAAGTCTTTGTGGATGAAACCAGCACC
CAAAATCATAAGCAGAATTCAGGACACAAAGTCCGAGTCATTAACTCAGTGGAAGAATCAGTCTTACTCT
ATTGCCACAGCAGCGAAGGGAACAAGGATCCTTCTTCTGACTTGCATTTATTGTTGGATCAATCAAAATT
TTCATCACTTAAAAGAACCATGTCTATTAAAGAATCTAGCTCACTGGAGTGCATTGCCATTCCAAAAAAG
AAGATGAATTTAAAAGATAAAAGCCATGAAGGTGTTGCTTGTGTCCAGAAAGAAAAATCAGTAGTTAAAA
CCTGGTTCTGTGAATGCAATCAGCGATTCCCAAGTGAAGATGCAGTAGAAAAGCATGTTTTCTCAGCAAA
CACAATGGGTTATAAATGTGTGGTCTGTGGAAAGGTATGTGATGATTCAGGGGTCATTCGTTTACACATG
AGCCGGATTCACGGAGGGGCACATTTAAATAACTTTCTTTTCTGGTGTCGGACATGCAAAAAGGAGTTAA
CAAGGAAAGATACTATCATGGCACATGTGACTGAATTTCATAATGGACACAGATATTTTTATGAGATGGA
TGAGGTAGAAGGTGAAACTTTGCCATCATCCTCTACAACATTGGATAATTTGACTGCTAACAAGCCTTCA
TCAGCTATTACTGTTATTGATCATTCCCCGGCAAATAGTTCTCCGAGGGGTAAATGGCAATGCCGGATTT
GTGAAGATATGTTTGATTCCCAGGAATATGTAAAACAGCACTGCATGTCTTTGGCAAGCCACAAGTTTCA
TAGATACAGCTGTGCTCACTGCAGAAAGCCTTTTCATAAGATAGAAACATTGTACCGACATTGCCAAGAT
GAGCATGACAATGAGATAAAGATTAAATACTTCTGTGGGCTTTGTGATCTTATCTTTAATGTGGAAGAAG
CATTTCTGAGTCATTATGAGGAGCACCACAGCATAGATTATGTATTTGTGTCAGAAAAAACTGAAACTTC
AATTAAAACCGAAGATGATTTTCCAGTAATAGAGACCAGTAACCAGTTAACTTGTGGTTGCCGTGAGAGT
TACATCTGTAAAGTCAACAGAAAAGAAGATTATAGCAGATGTCTCCAAATCATGCTGGATAAAGGAAAAC
TGTGGTTTCGCTGCAGTTTATGTTCGGCAACAGCACAGAATTTAACCGACATGAACACTCATATCCATCA
AGTGCACAAAGAAAAGAGTGATGAGGAGGAGCAGCAGTATGTAATCAAGTGTGGCACCTGCACCAAAGCA
TTTCATGATCCTGAGAGTGCACAGCAGCATTTCCATAGAAAACATTGCTTCTTACAGAAACCCAGTGTGG
CTCATTTTGGATCTGAAAAATCAAACCTGTACAAGTTTACTGCTAGTGCCTCACATACAGAGAGAAAACT
GAAACAGGCAATAAACTATTCAAAAAGTTTAGACATGGAGAAAGGAGTTGAGAATGACCTAAGCTATCAG
AATATAGAGGAAGAAATTGTTGAGCTTCCAGATTTGGATTACCTGCGAACCATGACTCATATAGTCTTTG
TAGATTTTGATAACTGGTCAAACTTTTTTGGTCATCTACCAGGGCATCTAAACCAAGGAACATTTATTTG
GGGCTTTCAAGGAGGAAACACCAATTGGAAGCCTCCGCTCAACTGTAAGATTTATAACTACCTGAACAGG
ATTGGATGCTTCTTCCTTCATCCTCGCTGTAGTAAAAGAAAAGATGCTGCTGATTTTGCCATATGTATGC
ATGCTGGCCGTCTAGATGAACAACTACCCAAGCAAATTCCTTTCACCATCCTCTCAGGAGATCAAGGTTT
TCTGGAGCTAGAGAATCAATTTAAGAAGACTCAGAGGCCAGCTCATATACTAAACCCTCACCACTTAGAG
GGAGATATGATGTGTGCCTTGTTAAATAGCATATCTGATACCACCAAAGAATGTGACAGTGATGATAACA
TGGGTGCCAAAAATACTTCAATAGGAGAAGAATTTATATCCACAGAAGATGTGGAATTAGAAGAAGCTAT
TAGAAGAAGTCTTGAGGAAATGAACCCAGCTTTCTTGTACAAAGTGGTTGATATCGGTAAGCCTATCCCT
AACCCTCTCCTCGGTCTCGATTCTACGTAGTAATGAACTAGTACCGGTTAAGTCGACAATCAACGCGTTA
AGTCGACAATCAACCTCTGGATTACAAAATTTGTGAAAGATTGACTGGTATTCTTAACTATGTTGCTCCT
TTTACGCTATGTGGATACGCTGCTTTAATGCCTTTGTATCATGCTATTGCTTCCCGTATGGCTTTCATTT
TCTCCTCCTTGTATAAATCCTGGTTGCTGTCTCTTTATGAGGAGTTGTGGCCCGTTGTCAGGCAACGTGG
CGTGGTGTGCACTGTGTTTGCTGACGCAACCCCCACTGGTTGGGGCATTGCCACCACCTGTCAGCTCCTT
TCCGGGACTTTCGCTTTCCCCCTCCCTATTGCCACGGCGGAACTCATCGCCGCCTGCCTTGCCCGCTGCT
GGACAGGGGCTCGGCTGTTGGGCACTGACAATTCCGTGGTGTTGTCGGGGAAATCATCGTCCTTTCCTTG
GCTGCTCGCCTGTGTTGCCACCTGGATTCTGCGCGGGACGTCCTTCTGCTACGTCCCTTCGGCCCTCAAT
CCAGCGGACCTTCCTTCCCGCGGCCTGCTGCCGGCTCTGCGGCCTCTTCCGCGTCTTCGCCTTCGCCCTC
AGACGAGTCGGATCTCCCTTTGGGCCGCCTCCCCGCGTCGACTTTAAGACCAATGACTTACAAGGCAGCT
GTAGATCTTAGCCACTTTTTAAAAGAAAAGGGGGGACTGGAAGGGCTAATTCACTCCCAACGAAGACAAG
ATCTGCTTTTTGCTTGTACTGGGTCTCTCTGGTTAGACCAGATCTGAGCCTGGGAGCTCTCTGGCTAACT
AGGGAACCCACTGCTTAAGCCTCAATAAAGCTTGCCTTGAGTGCTTCAAGTAGTGTGTGCCCGTCTGTTG
TGTGACTCTGGTAACTAGAGATCCCTCAGACCCTTTTAGTCAGTGTGGAAAATCTCTAGCAGTACGTATA
GTAGTTCATGTCATCTTATTATTCAGTATTTATAACTTGCAAAGAAATGAATATCAGAGAGTGAGAGGAA
CTTGTTTATTGCAGCTTATAATGGTTACAAATAAAGCAATAGCATCACAAATTTCACAAATAAAGCATTT
TTTTCACTGCATTCTAGTTGTGGTTTGTCCAAACTCATCAATGTATCTTATCATGTCTGGCTCTAGCTAT
CCCGCCCCTAACTCCGCCCATCCCGCCCCTAACTCCGCCCAGTTCCGCCCATTCTCCGCCCCATGGCTGA
CTAATTTTTTTTATTTATGCAGAGGCCGAGGCCGCCTCGGCCTCTGAGCTATTCCAGAAGTAGTGAGGAG
GCTTTTTTGGAGGCCTAGGGACGTACCCAATTCGCCCTATAGTGAGTCGTATTACGCGCGCTCACTGGCC
GTCGTTTTACAACGTCGTGACTGGGAAAACCCTGGCGTTACCCAACTTAATCGCCTTGCAGCACATCCCC
CTTTCGCCAGCTGGCGTAATAGCGAAGAGGCCCGCACCGATCGCCCTTCCCAACAGTTGCGCAGCCTGAA
TGGCGAATGGG
[124 nt withheld, positions 6382-6505]
C
[91 nt withheld, positions 6507-6597]
A
[49 nt withheld, positions 6599-6647]
CCTTTGACGTTGGAGTCCACGTTCTTT
[37 nt withheld, positions 6675-6711]
ACCCTATCTCGGTCTATTCTTTTGATTTATAAGGGATTTTGCCGATTTCGGCCTATTGGTTAAAAAATGA
GCTGATTTAACAAAAATTTAACGCGAATTTTAACAAAATATTAACGCTTACAATTTAGGTGGCACTTTTC
GGGGAAATGTGCGCGGAACCCCTATTTGTTTATTTTTCTAAATACATTCAAATATGTATCCGCTCATGAG
ACAATAACCCTGATAAATGCTTCAATAATATTGAAAAAGGAAGAGTATGAGTATTCAACATTTCCGTGTC
GCCCTTATTCCCTTTTTTGCGGCATTTTGCCTTCCTGTTTTTGCTCACCCAGAAACGCTGGTGAAAGTAA
AAGATGCTGAAGATCAGTTGGGTGCACGAGTGGGTTACATCGAACTGGATCTCAACAGCGGTAAGATCCT
TGAGAGTTTTCGCCCCGAAGAACGTTTTCCAATGATGAGCACTTTTAAAGTTCTGCTATGTGGCGCGGTA
TTATCCCGTATTGACGCCGGGCAAGAGCAACTCGGTCGCCGCATACACTATTCTCAGAATGACTTGGTTG
AGTACTCACCAGTCACAGAAAAGCATCTTACGGATGGCATGACAGTAAGAGAATTATGCAGTGCTGCCAT
AACCATGAGTGATAACACTGCGGCCAACTTACTTCTGACAACGATCGGAGGACCGAAGGAGCTAACCGCT
TTTTTGCACAACATGGGGGATCATGTAACTCGCCTTGATCGTTGGGAACCGGAGCTGAATGAAGCCATAC
CAAACGACGAGCGTGACACCACGATGCCTGTAGCAATGGCAACAACGTTGCGCAAACTATTAACTGGCGA
ACTACTTACTCTAGCTTCCCGGCAACAATTAATAGACTGGATGGAGGCGGATAAAGTTGCAGGACCACTT
CTGCGCTCGGCCCTTCCGGCTGGCTGGTTTATTGCTGATAAATCTGGAGCCGGTGAGCGTGGGTCTCGCG
GTATCATTGCAGCACTGGGGCCAGATGGTAAGCCCTCCCGTATCGTAGTTATCTACACGACGGGGAGTCA
GGCAACTATGGATGAACGAAATAGACAGATCGCTGAGATAGGTGCCTCACTGATTAAGCATTGGTAACTG
TCAGACCAAGTTTACTCATATATACTTTAGATTGATTTAAAACTTCATTTTTAATTTAAAAGGATCTAGG
TGAAGATCCTTTTTGATAATCTCATGACCAAAATCCCTTAACGTGAGTTTTCGTTCCACTGAGCGTCAGA
CCCCGTAGAAAAGATCAAAGGATCTTCTTGAGATCCTTTTTTTCTGCGCGTAATCTGCTGCTTGCAAACA
AAAAAACCACCGCTACCAGCGGTGGTTTGTTTGCCGGATCAAGAGCTACCAACTCTTTTTCCGAAGGTAA
CTGGCTTCAGCAGAGCGCAGATACCAAATACTGTTCTTCTAGTGTAGCCGTAGTTAGGCCACCACTTCAA
GAACTCTGTAGCACCGCCTACATACCTCGCTCTGCTAATCCTGTTACCAGTGGCTGCTGCCAGTGGCGAT
AAGTCGTGTCTTACCGGGTTGGACTCAAGACGATAGTTACCGGATAAGGCGCAGCGGTCGGGCTGAACGG
GGGGTTCGTGCACACAGCCCAGCTTGGAGCGAACGACCTACACCGAACTGAGATACCTACAGCGTGAGCT
ATGAGAAAGCGCCACGCTTCCCGAAGGGAGAAAGGCGGACAGGTATCCGGTAAGCGGCAGGGTCGGAACA
GGAGAGCGCACGAGGGAGCTTCCAGGGGGAAACGCCTGGTATCTTTATAGTCCTGTCGGGTTTCGCCACC
TCTGACTTGAGCGTCGATTTTTGTGATGCTCGTCAGGGGGGCGGAGCCTATGGAAAAACGCCAGCAACGC
GGCCTTTTTACGGTTCCTGGCCTTTTGCTGGCCTTTTGCTCACATGTTCTTTCCTGCGTTATCCCCTGAT
TCTGTGGATAACCGTATTACCGCCTTTGAGTGAGCTGATACCGCTCGCCGCAGCCGAACGACCGAGCGCA
GCGAGTCAGTGAGCGAGGAAGCGGAAGAGCGCCCAATACGCAAACCGCCTCTCCCCGCGCGTTGGCCGAT
TCATTAATGCAGCTGGCACGACAGGTTTCCCGACTGGAAAGCGGGCAGTGAGCGCAACGCAATTAATGTG
AGTTAGCTCACTCATTAGGCACCCCAGGCTTTACACTTTATGCTTCCGGCTCGTATGTTGTGTGGAATTG
TGAGCGGATAACAATTTCACACAGGAAACAGCTATGACCATGATTACGCCAAGCGCGCAATTAACCCTCA
CTAAAGGGAACAAAAGCTGGAGCTGCAAGCTTAATGTAGTCTTATGCAATACTCTTGTAGTCTTGCAACA
TGGTAACGATGAGTTAGCAACATGCCTTACAAGGAGAGAAAAAGCACCGTGCATGCCGATTGGTGGAAGT
AAGGTGGTACGATCGTGCCTTATTAGGAAGGCAACAGACGGGTCTGACATGGATTGGACGAACCACTGAA
TTGCCGCATTGCAGAGATATTGTATTTAAGTGCCTAGCTCGATACATAAACGGGTCTCTCTGGTTAGACC
AGATCTGAGCCTGGGAGCTCTCTGGCTAACTAGGGAACCCACTGCTTAAGCCTCAATAAAGCTTGCCTTG
AGTGCTTCAAGTAGTGTGTGCCCGTCTGTTGTGTGACTCTGGTAACTAGAGATCCCTCAGACCCTTTTAG
TCAGTGTGGAAAATCTCTAGCAGTGGCGCCCGAACAGGGACTTGAAAGCGAAAGGGAAACCAGAGGAGCT
CTCTCGACGCAGGACTCGGCTTGCTGAAGCGCGCACGGCAAGAGGCGAGGGGCGGCGACTGGTGAGTACG
CCAAAAATTTTGACTAGCGGAGGCTAGAAGGAGAGAGATGGGTGCGAGAGCGTCAGTATTAAGCGGGGGA
GAATTAGATCGCGATGGGAAAAAATTCGGTTAAGGCCAGGGGGAAAGAAAAAATATAAATTAAAACATAT
AGTATGGGCAAGCAGGGAGCTAGAACGATTCGCAGTTAATCCTGGCCTGTTAGAAACATCAGAAGGCTGT
AGACAAATACTGGGACAGCTACAACCATCCCTTCAGACAGGATCAGAAGAACTTAGATCATTATATAATA
CAGTAGCAACCCTCTATTGTGTGCATCAAAGGATAGAGATAAAAGACACCAAGGAAGCTTTAGACAAGAT
AGAGGAAGAGCAAAACAAAAGTAAGACCACCGCACAGCAAGCGGCCGCTGATCTTCAGACCTGGAGGAGG
AGATATGAGGGACAATTGGAGAAGTGAATTATATAAATATAAAGTAGTAAAAATTGAACCATTAGGAGTA
GCACCCACCAAGGCAAAGAGAAGAGTGGTGCAGAGAGAAAAAAGAGCAGTGGGAATAGGAGCTTTGTTCC
TTGGGTTCTTGGGAGCAGCAGGAAGCACTATGGGCGCAGCGTCAATGACGCTGACGGTACAGGCCAGACA
ATTATTGTCTGGTATAGTGCAGCAGCAGAACAATTTGCTGAGGGCTATTGAGGCGCAACAGCATCTGTTG
CAACTCACAGTCTGGGGCATCAAGCAGCTCCAGGCAAGAATCCTGGCTGTGGAAAGATACCTAAAGGATC
AACAGCTCCTGGGGATTTGGGGTTGCTCTGGAAAACTCATTTGCACCACTGCTGTGCCTTGGAATGCTAG
TTGGAGTAATAAATCTCTGGAACAGATTTGGAATCACACGACCTGGATGGAGTGGGACAGAGAAATTAAC
AATTACACAAGCTTAATACACTCCTTAATTGAAGAATCGCAAAACCAGCAAGAAAAGAATGAACAAGAAT
TATTGGAATTAGATAAATGGGCAAGTTTGTGGAATTGGTTTAACATAACAAATTGGCTGTGGTATATAAA
ATTATTCATAATGATAGTAGGAGGCTTGGTAGGTTTAAGAATAGTTTTTGCTGTACTTTCTATAGTGAAT
AGAGTTAGGCAGGGATATTCACCATTATCGTTTCAGACCCACCTCCCAACCCCGAGGGGACCCATGCATT
GCATCTCAATTAGTCAGCAACCAGGTGTGGAAAGTCCCCAGGCTCCCCAGCAGGCAGAAGTATGCAAAGC
ATGCGTCTCAATTAGTCAGCAACCATAGTCCCGCCCCTAACTCCGCCCATCCCGCCCCTAACTCCGCCCA
GTTCCGCCCATTCTCCGCCCCATGGCTGACTAATTTTTTTTATTTATGCAGAGGCCGAGGCCGCCTCGGC
CTCTGAGCTATTCCAGAAGTAGTGAGGAGGCTTTTTTGGAGGCCTAGGCTTTTGCAAAAAGCTTTCTAGA
GGTACCACCGGAGCTTACCATGACCGAGTACAAGCCCACGGTGCGCCTCGCCACCCGCGACGACGTCCCC
AGGGCCGTACGCACCCTCGCCGCCGCGTTCGCCGACTACCCCGCCACGCGCCACACCGTCGATCCGGACC
GCCACATCGAGCGGGTCACCGAGCTGCAAGAACTCTTCCTCACGCGCGTCGGGCTCGACATCGGCAAGGT
GTGGGTCGCGGACGACGGCGCCGCCGTGGCGGTCTGGACCACGCCGGAGAGCGTCGAAGCGGGGGCGGTG
TTCGCCGAGATCGGCCCGCGCATGGCCGAGTTGAGCGGTTCCCGGCTGGCCGCGCAGCAACAGATGGAAG
GCCTCCTGGCGCCGCACCGGCCCAAGGAGCCCGCGTGGTTCCTGGCCACCGTCGGCGTCTCGCCCGACCA
CCAGGGCAAGGGTCTGGGCAGCGCCGTCGTGCTCCCCGGAGTGGAGGCGGCCGAGCGCGCCGGGGTGCCC
GCCTTCCTGGAGACCTCCGCGCCCCGCAACCTCCCCTTCTACGAGCGGCTCGGCTTCACCGTCACCGCCG
ACGTCGAGGTGCCCGAAGGACCGCGCACCTGGTGCATGACCCGCAAGCCCGGTGCCAGTTAACGAATTCT
AGATCTTGAGACAAATGGCAGTATTCATCCACAATTTTAAAAGAAAAGGGGGGATTGGGGGGTACAGTGC
AGGGGAAAGAATAGTAGACATAATAGCAACAGACATACAAACTAAAGAATTACAAAAACAAATTACAAAA
ATTCAAAATTTTCGGGTTTATTACAGGGACAGCAGAGATCCACTTTGGCGCCGG
